>Addgene plasmid #70922 | pFOSGE_COF2F09 | depositor partial sequence | sequence record 126864 | insert
ATGGAACGTTTGGCAAGAACTTTCTCCCAGCAGAACGAACTGATAACCCTGAATGAGAACTACAAGGATG
AGTTCGAAACCTTCAAGTCATTGGCATCCATGCCAGCGGACATTCTGCAGATATTCCAGAAGCTGGCGCT
CGACTTGCTGCAGGATTTGGAGCAACCGGTTGACAGGAAAGGATGCGCAGAACGTTCGAAAAATCTGCGC
GAGGAGGGAAACCTTATGTTCAAAGAGTCCGCATCGGGATCCTCCAAGGACTCGGTTCTGAAAGCATGCA
GGCTTTACTCGGAAGCCGTTTTCGAGGCTGAGAATGCTGTGGAAGAGCTGTCGCTGGCGTTTGCCAACCG
AGGAATAGCTTTGCAGGAGTACGGGTACTACAGAGAAGCCTATGACGACTGCTCCAATGCGCTGGAGTGC
GGATACCCGGAAAGGCTGCGGCACAAGGTGATCATGCGGCAGGCCTTCTGCGCCTGGAAGCTGAAGAAGA
TTGCTTCGCTAGAGGAGCATTTGGATTATCTCGGGCAGCTGCAGCTTAAAGAGAGCTTTGAGCAGCAGCT
GGAAGACCTGAAGCAGAAACTGGAGCTGCTAAAGAACCAACCCAGAGAGCAGGAAACACAAGGGAAAGTG
GTGGATAAATCTCTAGGGGAAATCCTTACAGATCCTGGTCCCCGTGGTCGATATATGGTGGCTAAGGAAG
CGATTAGCAAAGGCAACGTAATCTTTTCAGAGCGCGCCTCCTGCTTTGTTCCATTGGAGCAACTGCTTAT
TTGCCAGCAGTGCGCCGCCACCTTAATGAGCGCACCCATACCCTGCCCCAATTGCCATCAGCGGGTAGTC
TACTGCTCTAGGAAGTGTCGGGAGGCGCACTCGGCCATCCACAAATTCGAGTGTGCCGCCTACAGAAAGG
ATATCCTCCGACTTTTGGGCATTTCGCATTTGGCCTTGCGATTGCTTTTGACTTACATTCCCTACATAAG
GCCTCATTTGCAAGAGATGACCAGTGCAAAGGGTATGTGGGAAGAAATAATGAATCTGTCCCGAAAACCG
GAAGAGAGTGAAAACGCTCCAGAGTATTTGCGAAGCCTGCGCATGGTCAGTCAACTGGATCAGGCTATCG
ATGAGGAGTTAAATTACCACATCCTCTGTGCCAATCTCCTTCAACTTTACCTGAAAGAGCACACCGATTT
CTACGATCAGTTCCACTCATTGCCAGCCAGCATTGAAGATTGGCAACTGATTATATCAGCACTGATTCTG
CGCTTCGCCGGCCAGTTGCTGGCGAATGGGCATGTAGGCGATGCGTTGCTCGGAGTTGGCATGGAGCCAA
AAGAGTTTGTCATGCTGCAGCCGGAGTTGTGGCAAAAGCCTCGACACCTGAAACGCGGCCAGCTGCACAA
TCTATCCCACTCGGATCCTATCACGGCTATCAATCTGCCCTACTTGAGCTTGTGCAACCACGCCTGCGAA
CCCTCAATTCGCACCAAGTTCGATGGATGTTCCGTGGTGAACTACGCTGCAAAGGACATTCTAGAAGGCG
AAGAGATCTTCAATTGCTATACAATGGATTACAGAAACAGTTTAAAGCTACAACGATCTCATCCGCTCAA
GGCCATCTACAAATTTGAGTGCACATGCGCTAAGTGCACACGAACTGATCCCGACCAGAACTATCTTTCT
TTTCATCGTTATCGCTGCGAAAAGCCCAACTGCCGACAAGAATTTCTGCCAGACGCCAAAGTTCAGCAGA
ATAATCTTCGCTGGTGGCTGAGATGCAATGCAGAGAAACCGATTACTTGCACGGTGTGCCACGAGCTTCA
ACATTTCGCCTGGTACAATGAGTTCCTTGGACTCATCGGCAGCAGTGCCGATTCGTCAAAAAGGCAGGCG
CTGTTCAAGGCATTCGATGATCTAGACAAGTGGCTTGTGGATCACCACAGCTTAAAAAGAATTATGGCCG
AGGAACTGGTAACAGCCTGTTTTTATGAGATAGATGGAGGCACTTCATTGGATGAGTTTGAGTATGAAGA
TCTGGCGAGGATTATCCGCAAACAGCTGGAAGGCATTGCTGCGCAGTGTGGCGATAACTCAACGGAATAC
ATTGCTCGCATGACCTATTTGTGGGATATCATAGCCCAGAAGAAATGCCGCACCGATAGAAAGGAACTGC
TAGAGATGAAAGGTAAGGTGGATTATCTGGCTAGCGAGCATCGCGAGGTTTTCTTGAACTATTACAACGA
TTTTATTGAGCAA
