>Addgene plasmid #70922 | pFOSGE_COF2F09 | addgene partial sequence | sequence record 130330 | M13-Rev 5'-CAGGAAACAGCTATGACC-3'
GCTGGATGGCAAATAATGATTTTATTTTGACTGATAGTGACCTGTTCGTTGCAACAAATTGATAAGCAAT
GCTTTCTTATAATGCCAACTTTGTACAAGAAAGCTGGGTCTTGCTCAATAAAATCGTTGTAATAGTTCAA
GAAAACCTCGCGATGCTCGCTAGCCAGATAATCCACCTTACCTTTCATCTCTAGCAGTTCCTTTCTATCG
GTGCGGCATTTCTTCTGGGCTATGATATCCCACAAATAGGTCATGCGAGCAATGTATTCCGTTGAGTTAT
CGCCACACTGCGCAGCAATGCCTTCCAGCTGTTTGCGGATAATCCTCGCCAGATCTTCATACTCAAACTC
ATCCAATGAAGTGCCTCCATCTATCTCATAAAAACAGGCTGTTACCAGTTCCTCGGCCATAATTCTTTTT
AAGCTGTGGTGATCCACAAGCCACTTGTCTAGATCATCGAATGCCTTGAACAGCGCCTGCCTTTTTGACG
AATCGGCACTGCTGCCGATGAGTCCAAGGAACTCATTGTACCAGGCGAAATGTTGAAGCTCGTGGCACAC
CGTGCAAGTAATCGGTTTCTCTGCATTGCATCTCAGCCACCAGCGAAGATTATTCTGCTGAACTTTGGCG
TCTGGCAGAAATTCTTGTCGGCAGTTGGGCTTTTCGCAGCGATAACGATGAAAAGAAAGATAGTTCTGGT
