[The description below was written by a language model from this plasmid's Addgene catalogue record.]
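Description:
pFOSGE_COF2F09 is a Gateway entry clone built on the commercial pDONR221 donor vector and carrying the Drosophila melanogaster gene CG1868 as an insert of about 2.25 kb. It is a bacterial cloning plasmid rather than an expression construct. It is maintained at high copy number in standard E. coli cloning strains and selected with kanamycin. The record lists only catalogue fields and has no feature table, so individual elements such as the origin of replication are not itemised. It also does not say whether the insert is a complete open reading frame, whether it retains a stop codon, or whether it carries any tags.

The insert was introduced by Gateway cloning. In a pDONR221-derived entry clone, the BP recombination reaction normally replaces the donor vector's counter-selectable cassette with the gene of interest, leaving it flanked by attL recombination sites. These sites allow the insert to be moved in a defined orientation and reading frame into any compatible attR destination vector by an LR reaction. The destination vector then supplies the promoter, fusion tags or other regulatory context. The entry clone itself is not expected to drive expression, and no promoter for the insert is recorded. M13 forward and reverse priming sites flanking the cassette are listed for checking the insert by sequencing.

The stated purpose is simply that of a Gateway entry clone. The plasmid comes from a study of the context-dependent functions of transcriptional regulators, so it probably belongs to a larger set of fly factor clones made for shuttling into destination vectors for functional assays. The record gives no details of specific downstream uses.
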