Addgene plasmid #70922: pFOSGE_COF2F09
Purpose: Gateway entry clone
Depositing lab: Alexander Stark. Depositing organization: Research Institute of Molecular Pathology (IMP). Publication: Transcriptional regulators form diverse groups with context-dependent regulatory functions. Stampfel G, Kazmar T, Frank O, Wienerroither S, Reiter F, Stark A. Nature. 2015 Nov 9. doi: 10.1038/nature15545. PubMed 26550828.
Backbone
  Vector backbone: pDONR221
  Backbone manufacturer: Invitrogen
  Backbone size w/o insert (bp): 4762
  Vector type: Gateway entry vector
Growth in bacteria
  Bacterial resistance: Kanamycin, 50 μg/mL
  Growth temperature: 37°C
  Growth strain: DH5alpha
  Copy number: High Copy
Gene/Insert
  Gene/Insert name: CG1868 (alt names: FBgn0033427; CG1868, FBtr0088542)
  Species: D. melanogaster (fly)
  Insert size (bp): 2253
  Cloning method: Gateway Cloning
  Sequencing primers: 5′ M13-F20; 3′ M13R
Terms and licenses: Academic/Nonprofit Terms; Industry Terms: Not Available to Industry
How to cite: pFOSGE_COF2F09 was a gift from Alexander Stark (Addgene plasmid # 70922 ; http://n2t.net/addgene:70922 ; RRID:Addgene_70922)
